Addgene plasmid #14183: pAG304GAL-ccdB-EGFP
Purpose: (Empty Backbone)
Depositing lab: Susan Lindquist. Depositing organization: Whitehead Institute for Biomedical Research. Publication: A suite of Gateway cloning vectors for high-throughput genetic analysis in Saccharomyces cerevisiae. Alberti S, Gitler AD, Lindquist S. Yeast. 2007 Oct . 24(10):913-9. 10.1002/yea.1502 PubMed 17583893.
Backbone
  Vector backbone: pRS304
  Vector type: Yeast Expression ; Gateway Destination
  Selectable markers: TRP1
Growth in bacteria
  Bacterial resistance: Chloramphenicol and Ampicillin, 25 & 100 μg/mL
  Growth temperature: 37°C
  Growth strain: ccdB Survival
  Growth instructions: DB3.1, ccdB Survival
  Copy number: Unknown
Gene/Insert
  Gene/Insert name: None
  Tag / fusion protein: EGFP (C terminal on backbone)
  Cloning method: Gateway Cloning
  Sequencing primers: 5′ GAL1
Terms and licenses: Academic/Nonprofit Terms; Industry Terms: Not Available to Industry
Depositor comments: Type of plasmid: integrating. This plasmid contains the Gateway technology from Invitrogen; Invitrogen requires purchasing of Gateway Clonase for carrying out the Gateway recombinational cloning reaction http://www.invitrogen.com Please note that the full plasmid sequence is provided as a reference only, and may not match the exact sequence of the plasmid.
How to cite: pAG304GAL-ccdB-EGFP was a gift from Susan Lindquist (Addgene plasmid # 14183 ; http://n2t.net/addgene:14183 ; RRID:Addgene_14183)
