[The description below was written by a language model from this plasmid's Addgene catalogue record and pLannotate feature annotations shown in this document.]
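Description:
pAG304GAL-ccdB-EGFP is an empty Gateway destination vector for galactose-inducible expression of C-terminally EGFP-tagged proteins in Saccharomyces cerevisiae. It is built on the pRS304 backbone, which the depositor describes as integrating. Consistent with this, the feature table shows no yeast replication origin or centromere, so stable maintenance in yeast depends on insertion into the genome, with selection through the TRP1 auxotrophic marker expressed from its own promoter. In E. coli the plasmid replicates from a high-copy ColE1/pUC-type origin and carries AmpR. An f1 origin and remnants of the pBluescript lacZα/MCS region, including flanking T7 and T3 promoters, are also present.

The expression unit consists of the Gal4-regulated GAL1 promoter, followed by a Gateway cassette bounded by attR1 and attR2, then the EGFP coding sequence and the CYC1 terminator. The cassette contains a chloramphenicol resistance gene (CmR) and the ccdB toxin gene, which poisons DNA gyrase in ordinary E. coli strains. The unrecombined vector therefore has to be propagated in a ccdB-tolerant strain, where it is maintained with both chloramphenicol and ampicillin. In an LR recombination with an entry clone, the attR-flanked cassette is replaced by the gene of interest, and loss of ccdB provides counterselection against unreacted vector. An open reading frame that lacks a stop codon and is in the correct frame becomes fused to the downstream EGFP, giving a fluorescent fusion protein whose expression is controlled by the carbon source.

The plasmid belongs to a suite of yeast Gateway vectors designed for high-throughput genetic analysis. The record lists no insert. The depositor also notes that the supplied full sequence is a reference only and may not match the physical plasmid exactly.
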