Features (pLannotate 1.2.2; 28 found; start..end, strand, type, name):
    137..184     +  misc_feature   bom (fragment): basis of mobility region from pBR322
    185..465     +  promoter       TRP1 promoter: S. cerevisiae TRP1
    466..1140    +  CDS            TRP1: phosphoribosylanthranilate isomerase, required for tryptophan biosynthesis; S. cerevisiae TRP1; yeast auxotrophic marker
   1187..1236    +  misc_feature   bom (fragment): basis of mobility region from pBR322
   1237..1692    -  rep_origin     f1 ori (sequence partly withheld): f1 bacteriophage origin of replication; arrow indicates direction of (+) strand synthesis
   1700..1857    -  CDS            lacZα (fragment): LacZα fragment of β-galactosidase; lacZ fragment
   1860..1878    +  promoter       T7 promoter: promoter for bacteriophage T7 RNA polymerase
   1898..2339    +  promoter       GAL1 promoter: S. cerevisiae GAL1; inducible promoter, regulated by Gal4
   2354..2374    +  misc_feature   MCS (fragment): pBluescript multiple cloning site
   2378..2502    +  protein_bind   attR1: mutant version of attR; recombination site for the Gateway® LR reaction LR Clonase™
   2527..2557    +  promoter       lac UV5 promoter: E. coli lac promoter with an "up" mutation
   2581..2610    +  promoter       cat promoter (fragment): promoter of the E. coli cat gene encoding chloramphenicol acetyltransferase
   2611..3270    +  CDS            CmR: chloramphenicol acetyltransferase; cat; confers resistance to chloramphenicol
   3452..3610    +  CDS            ccdA (fragment): CCDA_ECO57 - Also known as H, letA. Experimental evidence at protein level: Swiss-Prot protein existence level 1. Antitoxin component of a type II toxin-antitoxin (TA) system which inhibits the post-segregational killing (PSK) of plasmid-free cells, also referred to as a plasmid addiction system. Binds to and blocks the activity of CcdB; will also remove bound CcdB protein from the CcdB-GyrA complex by forming a CcdA-CcdB complex, a process termed rejuvenation. Functions as a transcriptional corepressor for the ccdAB operon, repression also requires CcdB (By similarity). From Escherichia coli
   3615..3917    +  CDS            ccdB: CCDB_ECOLI - Also known as G, letB, letD. Experimental evidence at protein level: Swiss-Prot protein existence level 1. Toxic component of a type II toxin-antitoxin (TA) system, functioning in plasmid maintainence. Responsible for the post- segregational killing (PSK) of plasmid-free cells, also referred to as a plasmid addiction system. Half-life of over 2 hours. Cell killing by CcdB is accompanied by filamentation, defects in chromosome and plasmid segregation, defects in cell division, formation of anucleate cells, decreased DNA synthesis and plasmid loss. Interferes with the activity of DN
   3961..4085    -  protein_bind   attR2: mutant version of attR; recombination site for the Gateway® LR reaction LR Clonase™
   4089..4116    +  misc_feature   MCS (fragment): pBluescript multiple cloning site
   4117..4836    +  CDS            EGFP: the original enhanced GFP (Yang et al., 1996) mammalian codon-optimized
   4843..5090    +  terminator     CYC1 terminator: S. cerevisiae CYC1; transcription terminator for CYC1
   5113..5131    -  promoter       T3 promoter: promoter for bacteriophage T3 RNA polymerase
   5176..5192    -  protein_bind   lac operator: The lac repressor binds to the lac operator to inhibit transcription in E. coli. This inhibition can be relieved by adding lactose or isopropyl-β-D-thiogalactopyranoside (IPTG). lac repressor encoded by lacI
   5200..5230    -  promoter       lac promoter: promoter for the E. coli lac operon
   5245..5266    -  protein_bind   CAP binding site: CAP binding activates transcription in the presence of cAMP. E. coli catabolite activator protein
   5279..5371    -  CDS            lacI (fragment): lac repressor; lacI; The lac repressor binds to the lac operator to inhibit transcription in E. coli. This inhibition can be relieved by adding lactose or isopropyl-β-D-thiogalactopyranoside (IPTG).
   5554..6142    -  rep_origin     ori: high-copy-number ColE1/pMB1/pBR322/pUC origin of replication
   6313..7173    -  CDS            AmpR: β-lactamase; bla; confers resistance to ampicillin, carbenicillin, and related antibiotics
   7174..7278    -  promoter       AmpR promoter: bla
   7373..35      +  CDS            rop (fragment) (across the origin): Rop protein, which maintains plasmids at low copy number; rop
>Addgene plasmid #14183 | pAG304GAL-ccdB-EGFP | depositor full sequence | sequence record 7846 | Author sequence
TCGCGCGTTTCGGTGATGACGGTGAAAACCTCTGACACATGCAGCTCCCGGAGACGGTCACAGCTTGTCT
GTAAGCGGATGCCGGGAGCAGACAAGCCCGTCAGGGCGCGTCAGCGGGTGTTGGCGGGTGTCGGGGCTGG
CTTAACTATGCGGCATCAGAGCAGATTGTACTGAGAGTGCACCAAACGACATTACTATATATATAATATA
GGAAGCATTTAATAGACAGCATCGTAATATATGTGTACTTTGCAGTTATGACGCCAGATGGCAGTAGTGG
AAGATATTCTTTATTGAAAAATAGCTTGTCACCTTACGTACAATCTTGATCCGGAGCTTTTCTTTTTTTG
CCGATTAAGAATTAATTCGGTCGAAAAAAGAAAAGGAGAGGGCCAAGAGGGAGGGCATTGGTGACTATTG
AGCACGTGAGTATACGTGATTAAGCACACAAAGGCAGCTTGGAGTATGTCTGTTATTAATTTCACAGGTA
GTTCTGGTCCATTGGTGAAAGTTTGCGGCTTGCAGAGCACAGAGGCCGCAGAATGTGCTCTAGATTCCGA
TGCTGACTTGCTGGGTATTATATGTGTGCCCAATAGAAAGAGAACAATTGACCCGGTTATTGCAAGGAAA
ATTTCAAGTCTTGTAAAAGCATATAAAAATAGTTCAGGCACTCCGAAATACTTGGTTGGCGTGTTTCGTA
ATCAACCTAAGGAGGATGTTTTGGCTCTGGTCAATGATTACGGCATTGATATCGTCCAACTGCATGGAGA
TGAGTCGTGGCAAGAATACCAAGAGTTCCTCGGTTTGCCAGTTATTAAAAGACTCGTATTTCCAAAAGAC
TGCAACATACTACTCAGTGCAGCTTCACAGAAACCTCATTCGTTTATTCCCTTGTTTGATTCAGAAGCAG
GTGGGACAGGTGAACTTTTGGATTGGAACTCGATTTCTGACTGGGTTGGAAGGCAAGAGAGCCCCGAAAG
CTTACATTTTATGTTAGCTGGTGGACTGACGCCAGAAAATGTTGGTGATGCGCTTAGATTAAATGGCGTT
ATTGGTGTTGATGTAAGCGGAGGTGTGGAGACAAATGGTGTAAAAGACTCTAACAAAATAGCAAATTTCG
TCAAAAATGCTAAGAAATAGGTTATTACTGAGTAGTATTTATTTAAGTATTGTTTGTGCACTTGCCTGCG
GTGTGAAATACCGCACAGATGCGTAAGGAGAAAATACCGCATCAGGAAATTGTAAACGTTAATATTTTGT
TAAAATTCGCGTTAAATTTTTGTTAAATCAGCTCATTTTTTAACCAATAGGCCGAAATCGGCAAAATCCC
TTATAAATCAAAAGAATAGACCGAGATAGGGT
[37 nt withheld, positions 1363-1399]
AAAGAACGTGGACTCCAACGTCAAAGG
[49 nt withheld, positions 1427-1475]
T
[91 nt withheld, positions 1477-1567]
G
[124 nt withheld, positions 1569-1692]
CGCGCCATTCGCCATTCAGGCTGCGCAACTGTTGGGAAGGGCGATCGGTGCGGGCCTCTTCGCTATTACG
CCAGCTGGCGAAGGGGGGATGTGCTGCAAGGCGATTAAGTTGGGTAACGCCAGGGTTTTCCCAGTCACGA
CGTTGTAAAACGACGGCCAGTGAATTGTAATACGACTCACTATAGGGCGAATTGGAGCTCTAGTACGGAT
TAGAAGCCGCCGAGCGGGCGACAGCCCTCCGACGGAAGACTCTCCTCCGTGCGTCCTCGTCTTCACCGGT
CGCGTTCCTGAAACGCAGATGTGCCTCGCGCCGCACTGCTCCGAACAATAAAGATTCTACAATACTAGCT
TTTATGGTTATGAAGAGGAAAAATTGGCAGTAACCTGGCCCCACAAACCTTCAAATTAACGAATCAAATT
AACAACCATAGGATGATAATGCGATTAGTTTTTTAGCCTTATTTCTGGGGTAATTAATCAGCGAAGCGAT
GATTTTTGATCTATTAACAGATATATAAATGGAAAAGCTGCATAACCACTTTAACTAATACTTTCAACAT
TTTCAGTTTGTATTACTTCTTATTCAAATGTCATAAAAGTATCAACAAAAAATTGTTAATATACCTCTAT
ACTTTAACGTCAAGGAGAAAAAACCCCGGATTCTAGAACTAGTGGATCCCCCATCACAAGTTTGTACAAA
AAAGCTGAACGAGAAACGTAAAATGATATAAATATCAATATATTAAATTAGATTTTGCATAAAAAACAGA
CTACATAATACTGTAAAACACAACATATCCAGTCACTATGGCGGCCGCATTAGGCACCCCAGGCTTTACA
CTTTATGCTTCCGGCTCGTATAATGTGTGGATTTTGAGTTAGGATCCGTCGAGATTTTCAGGAGCTAAGG
AAGCTAAAATGGAGAAAAAAATCACTGGATATACCACCGTTGATATATCCCAATGGCATCGTAAAGAACA
TTTTGAGGCATTTCAGTCAGTTGCTCAATGTACCTATAACCAGACCGTTCAGCTGGATATTACGGCCTTT
TTAAAGACCGTAAAGAAAAATAAGCACAAGTTTTATCCGGCCTTTATTCACATTCTTGCCCGCCTGATGA
ATGCTCATCCGGAATTCCGTATGGCAATGAAAGACGGTGAGCTGGTGATATGGGATAGTGTTCACCCTTG
TTACACCGTTTTCCATGAGCAAACTGAAACGTTTTCATCGCTCTGGAGTGAATACCACGACGATTTCCGG
CAGTTTCTACACATATATTCGCAAGATGTGGCGTGTTACGGTGAAAACCTGGCCTATTTCCCTAAAGGGT
TTATTGAGAATATGTTTTTCGTCTCAGCCAATCCCTGGGTGAGTTTCACCAGTTTTGATTTAAACGTGGC
CAATATGGACAACTTCTTCGCCCCCGTTTTCACCATGGGCAAATATTATACGCAAGGCGACAAGGTGCTG
ATGCCGCTGGCGATTCAGGTTCATCATGCCGTCTGTGATGGCTTCCATGTCGGCAGAATGCTTAATGAAT
TACAACAGTACTGCGATGAGTGGCAGGGCGGGGCGTAAACGCCGCGTGGATCCGGCTTACTAAAAGCCAG
ATAACAGTATGCGTATTTGCGCGCTGATTTTTGCGGTATAAGAATATATACTGATATGTATACCCGAAGT
ATGTCAAAAAGAGGTATGCTATGAAGCAGCGTATTACAGTGACAGTTGACAGCGACAGCTATCAGTTGCT
CAAGGCATATATGATGTCAATATCTCCGGTCTGGTAAGCACAACCATGCAGAATGAAGCCCGTCGTCTGC
GTGCCGAACGCTGGAAAGCGGAAAATCAGGAAGGGATGGCTGAGGTCGCCCGGTTTATTGAAATGAACGG
CTCTTTTGCTGACGAGAACAGGGGCTGGTGAAATGCAGTTTAAGGTTTACACCTATAAAAGAGAGAGCCG
TTATCGTCTGTTTGTGGATGTACAGAGTGATATTATTGACACGCCCGGGCGACGGATGGTGATCCCCCTG
GCCAGTGCACGTCTGCTGTCAGATAAAGTCTCCCGTGAACTTTACCCGGTGGTGCATATCGGGGATGAAA
GCTGGCGCATGATGACCACCGATATGGCCAGTGTGCCGGTCTCCGTTATCGGGGAAGAAGTGGCTGATCT
CAGCCACCGCGAAAATGACATCAAAAACGCCATTAACCTGATGTTCTGGGGAATATAAATGTCAGGCTCC
CTTATACACAGCCAGTCTGCAGGTCGACCATAGTGACTGGATATGTTGTGTTTTACAGTATTATGTAGTC
TGTTTTTTATGCAAAATCTAATTTAATATATTGATATTTATATCATTTTACGTTTCTCGTTCAGCTTTCT
TGTACAAAGTGGTGATGGGCTGCAGGAATTCGATATCAAGCTTAATGGTGAGCAAGGGCGAGGAGCTGTT
CACCGGGGTGGTGCCCATCCTGGTCGAGCTGGACGGCGACGTAAACGGCCACAAGTTCAGCGTGTCCGGC
GAGGGCGAGGGCGATGCCACCTACGGCAAGCTGACCCTGAAGTTCATCTGCACCACCGGCAAGCTGCCCG
TGCCCTGGCCCACCCTCGTGACCACCCTGACCTACGGCGTGCAGTGCTTCAGCCGCTACCCCGACCACAT
GAAGCAGCACGACTTCTTCAAGTCCGCCATGCCCGAAGGCTACGTCCAGGAGCGCACCATCTTCTTCAAG
GACGACGGCAACTACAAGACCCGCGCCGAGGTGAAGTTCGAGGGCGACACCCTGGTGAACCGCATCGAGC
TGAAGGGCATCGACTTCAAGGAGGACGGCAACATCCTGGGGCACAAGCTGGAGTACAACTACAACAGCCA
CAACGTCTATATCATGGCCGACAAGCAGAAGAACGGCATCAAGGTGAACTTCAAGATCCGCCACAACATC
GAGGACGGCAGCGTGCAGCTCGCCGACCACTACCAGCAGAACACCCCCATCGGCGACGGCCCCGTGCTGC
TGCCCGACAACCACTACCTGAGCACCCAGTCCGCCCTGAGCAAAGACCCCAACGAGAAGCGCGATCACAT
GGTCCTGCTGGAGTTCGTGACCGCCGCCGGGATCACTCTCGGCATGGACGAGCTGTACAAGTAACTCGAG
TCATGTAATTAGTTATGTCACGCTTACATTCACGCCCTCCCCCCACATCCGCTCTAACCGAAAAGGAAGG
AGTTAGACAACCTGAAGTCTAGGTCCCTATTTATTTTTTTATAGTTATGTTAGTATTAAGAACGTTATTT
ATATTTCAAATTTTTCTTTTTTTTCTGTACAGACGCGTGTACGCATGTAACATTATACTGAAAACCTTGC
TTGAGAAGGTTTTGGGACGCTCGAAGGCTTTAATTTGCGGCCGGTACCCAGCTTTTGTTCCCTTTAGTGA
GGGTTAATTCCGAGCTTGGCGTAATCATGGTCATAGCTGTTTCCTGTGTGAAATTGTTATCCGCTCACAA
TTCCACACAACATAGGAGCCGGAAGCATAAAGTGTAAAGCCTGGGGTGCCTAATGAGTGAGGTAACTCAC
ATTAATTGCGTTGCGCTCACTGCCCGCTTTCCAGTCGGGAAACCTGTCGTGCCAGCTGCATTAATGAATC
GGCCAACGCGCGGGGAGAGGCGGTTTGCGTATTGGGCGCTCTTCCGCTTCCTCGCTCACTGACTCGCTGC
GCTCGGTCGTTCGGCTGCGGCGAGCGGTATCAGCTCACTCAAAGGCGGTAATACGGTTATCCACAGAATC
AGGGGATAACGCAGGAAAGAACATGTGAGCAAAAGGCCAGCAAAAGGCCAGGAACCGTAAAAAGGCCGCG
TTGCTGGCGTTTTTCCATAGGCTCGGCCCCCCTGACGAGCATCACAAAAATCGACGCTCAAGTCAGAGGT
GGCGAAACCCGACAGGACTATAAAGATACCAGGCGTTCCCCCCTGGAAGCTCCCTCGTGCGCTCTCCTGT
TCCGACCCTGCCGCTTACCGGATACCTGTCCGCCTTTCTCCCTTCGGGAAGCGTGGCGCTTTCTCAATGC
TCACGCTGTAGGTATCTCAGTTCGGTGTAGGTCGTTCGCTCCAAGCTGGGCTGTGTGCACGAACCCCCCG
TTCAGCCCGACCGCTGCGCCTTATCCGGTAACTATCGTCTTGAGTCCAACCCGGTAAGACACGACTTATC
GCCACTGGCAGCAGCCACTGGTAACAGGATTAGCAGAGCGAGGTATGTAGGCGGTGCTACAGAGTTCTTG
AAGTGGTGGCCTAACTACGGCTACACTAGAAGGACAGTATTTGGTATCTGCGCTCTGCTGAAGCCAGTTA
CCTTCGGAAAAAGAGTTGGTAGCTCTTGATCCGGCAAACAAACCACCGCTGGTAGCGGTGGTTTTTTTGT
TTGCAAGCAGCAGATTACGCGCAGAAAAAAAGGATCTCAAGAAGATCCTTTGATCTTTTCTACGGGGTCT
GACGCTCAGTGGAACGAAAACTCACGTTAAGGGATTTTGGTCATGAGATTATCAAAAAGGATCTTCACCT
AGATCCTTTTAAATTAAAAATGAAGTTTTAAATCAATCTAAAGTATATATGAGTAAACTTGGTCTGACAG
TTACCAATGCTTAATCAGTGAGGCACCTATCTCAGCGATCTGTCTATTTCGTTCATCCATAGTTGCCTGA
CTGCCCGTCGTGTAGATAACTACGATACGGGAGGGCTTACCATCTGGCCCCAGTGCTGCAATGATACCGC
GAGACCCACGCTCACCGGCTCCAGATTTATCAGCAATAAACCAGCCAGCCGGAAGGGCCGAGCGCAGAAG
TGGTCCTGCAACTTTATCCGCCTCCATCCAGTCTATTAATTGTTGCCGGGAAGCTAGAGTAAGTAGTTCG
CCAGTTAATAGTTTGCGCAACGTTGTTGCCATTGCTACAGGCATCGTGGTGTCACGCTCGTCGTTTGGTA
TGGCTTCATTCAGCTCCGGTTCCCAACGATCAAGGCGAGTTACATGATCCCCCATGTTGTGAAAAAAAGC
GGTTAGCTCCTTCGGTCCTCCGATCGTTGTCAGAAGTAAGTTGGCCGCAGTGTTATCACTCATGGTTATG
GCAGCACTGCATAATTCTCTTACTGTCATGCCATCCGTAAGATGCTTTTCTGTGACTGGTGAGTACTCAA
CCAAGTCATTCTGAGAATAGTGTATGCGGCGACCGAGTTGCTCTTGCCCGGCGTCAATACGGGATAATAC
CGCGCCACATAGCAGAACTTTAAAAGTGCTCATCATTGGAAAACGTTCTTCGGGGCGAAAACTCTCAAGG
ATCTTACCGCTGTTGAGATCCAGTTCGATGTAACCCACTCGTGCACCCAACTGATCTTCAGCATCTTTTA
CTTTCACCAGCGTTTCTGGGTGAGCAAAAACAGGAAGGCAAAATGCCGCAAAAAAGGGAATAAGGGCGAC
ACGGAAATGTTGAATACTCATACTCTTCCTTTTTCAATATTATTGAAGCATTTATCAGGGTTATTGTCTC
ATGAGCGGATACATATTTGAATGTATTTAGAAAAATAAACAAATAGGGGTTCCGCGCACATTTCCCCGAA
AAGTGCCACCTGACGTCTAAGAAACCATTATTATCATGACATTAACCTATAAAAATAGGCGTATCACGAG
GCCCTTTCGTC
