>Addgene plasmid #14183 | pAG304GAL-ccdB-EGFP | addgene partial sequence | sequence record 20514 | 14183 with pRS_marker
TTACCTATATATATAATAATAGGAAGCATTTAATAGAACAGCATCGTAATATATGTGTACTTTGCAGTTA
TGACGCCAGATGGCAGTAGTGGAAGATATTCTTTATTGAAAAATAGCTTGTCACCTTACGTACAATCTTG
ATCCGGAGCTTTTCTTTTTTTGCCGATTAAGAATTAATTCGGTCGAAAAAAGAAAAGGAGAGGGCCAAGA
GGGAGGGCATTGGTGACTATTGAGCACGTGAGTATACGTGATTAAGCACACAAAGGCAGCTTGGAGTATG
TCTGTTATTAATTTCACAGGTAGTTCTGGTCCATTGGTGAAAGTTTGCGGCTTGCAGAGCACAGAGGCCG
CAGAATGTGCTCTAGATTCCGATGCTGACTTGCTGGGTATTATATGTGTGCCCAATAGAAAGAGAACAAT
TGACCCGGTTATTGCAAGGAAAATTTCAAGTCTTGTAAAAGCATATAAAAATAGTTCAGGCACTCCGAAA
TACTTGGTTGGCGTGTTTCGTAATCAACCTAAGGAGGATGTTTTGGCTCTGGTCAATGATTACGGCATTG
ATATCGTCCAACTGCATGGAGATGAGTCGTGGCAAGAATACCAAGAGTTCCTCGGTTTGCCAGTTATTAA
AAGACTCGTATTTCCAAAAGACTGCAACATACTACTCAGTGCAGCTTCACAGAAACCTCATTCGTTTATT
CCCTTGTTTGATTCAGAAGCAGGTGGGACAGGTGAACTTTTGGATTGGAACTCGATTTCT
