>Addgene plasmid #14183 | pAG304GAL-ccdB-EGFP | addgene partial sequence | sequence record 20515 | 14183 with GW5
TAAAGTGTAAAGCCTGGGGGTGCCTAATGCGGCCGCCATAGTGACTGGATATGTTGTGTTTTACAGTATT
ATGTAGTCTGTTTTTTATGCAAAATCTAATTTAATATATTGATATTTATATCATTTTACGTTTCTCGTTC
AGCTTTTTTGTACAAACTTGTGATGGGGGATCCACTAGTTCTAGAATCCGGGGTTTTTTCTCCTTGACGT
TAAAGTATAGAGGTATATTAACAATTTTTTGTTGATACTTTTATTACATTTGAATAAGAAGTAATACAAA
CCGAAAATGTTGAAAGTATTAGTTAAAGTGGTTATGCAGTTTTTGCATTTATATATCTGTTAATAGATCA
AAAATCATCGCTTCGCTGATTAATTACCCCAGAAATAAGGCTAAAAAACTAATCGCATTATCATCCTATG
GTTGTTAATTTGATTCGTTCATTTGAAGGTTTGTGGGGCCAGGTTACTGCCAATTTTTCCTCTTCATAAC
CATAAAAGCTAGTATTGTAGAATCTTTATTGTTCGGAGCAGTGCGGCGCGAGGCACATCTGCGTTTCAGG
AACGCGACCGGTGAAGACGAGGACGCACGGAGGAGAGTCTTCCTTCGGAGGGCTGTCACCCGCTCGGCGG
CTTCTAATCCGTACTAGAGCTCCAATTCGCCCTATAGTGAGTCGTATTACAATTCACTGGCCGTCGTTTT
ACAACGTCGTGA
