>Addgene plasmid #14183 | pAG304GAL-ccdB-EGFP | addgene partial sequence | sequence record 20516 | 14183 with GW3
GAGAAGTGGCTGAATCTCAGCCACCGCGAAAATGACATCAAAAACGCCATTAACCTGATGTTCTGGGGAA
TATAAATGTCAGGCTCCCTTATACACAGCCAGTCTGCAGGTCGACCATAGTGACTGGATATGTTGTGTTT
TACAGTATTATGTAGTCTGTTTTTTATGCAAAATCTAATTTAATATATTGATATTTATATCATTTTACGT
TTCTCGTTCAGCTTTCTTGTACAAAGTGGTGATGGGCTGCAGGAATTCGATATCAAGCTTAATGGTGAGC
AAGGGCGAGGAGCTGTTCACCGGGGTGGTGCCCATCCTGGTCGAGCTGGACGGCGACGTAAACGGCCACA
AGTTCAGCGTGTCCGGCGAGGGCGAGGGCGATGCCACCTACGGCAAGCTGACCCTGAAGTTCATCTGCAC
CACCGGCAAGCTGCCCGTGCCCTGGCCCACCCTCGTGACCACCCTGACCTACGGCGTGCAGTGCTTCAGC
CGCTACCCCGACCACATGAAGCAGCACGACTTCTTCAAGTCCGCCATGCCCGAAGGCTACGTCCAGGAGC
GCACCATCTTCTTCAAGGACGACGGCAACTACAAGACCCGCGCCGAGGTGAAGTTCGAGGGCGACACCCT
GGTGAACCGCATCGAGCTGAAGGGCATCGACTTCAAGGAGGACGGCAACATCCTGGGGCACAAGCTGGAG
TACAACTACAACAGCCACAACGTCTATATCAT
